Addgene plasmid #195403: pGEX-6P-1-PDE-short-UBASH3A
Purpose: Bacterial expression of a putative PDE domain of human short-form UBASH3A with GST tag
Depositing lab: Patrick Concannon. Depositing organization: University of Florida.
Backbone
  Vector backbone: pGEX-6P-1
  Vector type: Bacterial Expression
Growth in bacteria
  Bacterial resistance: Ampicillin, 100 μg/mL
  Growth temperature: 37°C
  Growth strain: DH5alpha
  Copy number: Unknown
Gene/Insert
  Gene/Insert name: UBASH3A
  Species: H. sapiens (human)
  Mutation: PDE domain of UBASH3A
  Entrez Gene: UBASH3A (a.k.a. TULA, CLIP4, STS-2)
  Tag / fusion protein: GST (N terminal on backbone)
  Cloning method: Restriction Enzyme; 5′ cloning site unknown (unknown if destroyed); 3′ cloning site unknown (unknown if destroyed)
Terms and licenses: Academic/Nonprofit Terms; Industry Terms: Not Available to Industry
How to cite: pGEX-6P-1-PDE-short-UBASH3A was a gift from Patrick Concannon (Addgene plasmid # 195403 ; http://n2t.net/addgene:195403 ; RRID:Addgene_195403)
