[The description below was written by a language model from this plasmid's Addgene catalogue record and pLannotate feature annotations shown in this document.]
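Description:
pGEX-6P-1-PDE-short-UBASH3A is a bacterial expression plasmid built on the pGEX-6P-1 backbone for producing a GST fusion of a putative phosphodiesterase (PDE) domain from the short form of human UBASH3A (also known as TULA, CLIP4 or STS-2). The sequenced record is about 5.4 kb. It is maintained in E. coli through a ColE1/pMB1-type origin and selected with ampicillin via the bla (AmpR) gene and its own promoter. The catalogue lists the copy number as unknown. Short remnants of pBR322-derived rop and bom sequences, a lacZα fragment with its lac promoter and operator, and a small E. coli yciV fragment are also annotated, and these appear to be backbone carry-over rather than functional payload.

Expression is driven by the strong hybrid tac promoter followed by a lac operator. The plasmid carries its own lacI gene, so transcription is repressed by lac repressor until relieved with IPTG. The open reading frame begins with Schistosoma japonicum glutathione S-transferase, which provides an N-terminal affinity tag for glutathione-based purification and pull-down assays. It continues after a short linker into a UBASH3A fragment of roughly 410 bp. The annotation tool matched this fragment to the mouse Ubash3a protein entry, which most likely reflects sequence homology, since the catalogue states the insert is human. The insert was cloned by restriction enzymes, but the sites used are not recorded, and the exact residue boundaries of the domain are not stated. The construct is intended for recombinant production of this isolated domain in bacteria.
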