Features (pLannotate 1.2.2; 17 found; start..end, strand, type, name):
    179..207     +  promoter       tac promoter: strong E. coli promoter; hybrid between the trp and lac UV5 promoters
    215..231     +  protein_bind   lac operator: The lac repressor binds to the lac operator to inhibit transcription in E. coli. This inhibition can be relieved by adding lactose or isopropyl-β-D-thiogalactopyranoside (IPTG). lac repressor encoded by lacI
    254..907     +  CDS            GST26_SCHJA: Experimental evidence at protein level: Swiss-Prot protein existence level 1. GST isoenzymes appear to play a central role in the parasite detoxification system. Other functions are also suspected including a role in increasing the solubility of haematin in the parasite gut. From Schistosoma japonicum (Blood fluke).
    947..1357    +  CDS            Ubash3a (fragment): UBS3A_MOUSE - Experimental evidence at protein level: Swiss-Prot protein existence level 1. Interferes with CBL-mediated down-regulation and degradation of receptor-type tyrosine kinases. Promotes accumulation of activated target receptors, such as T-cell receptors, EGFR and PDGFRB, on the cell surface. May inhibit dynamin-dependent endocytic pathways by functionally sequestering dynamin via its SH3 domain (By similarity). Exhibits negligigle protein tyrosine phosphatase activity at neutral pH. May act as a dominant-negative regulator of UBASH3B-dependent dephosphorylation. From Mus musculus (
   1375..1414    +  CDS            rop (fragment): Rop protein, which maintains plasmids at low copy number; rop
   1516..1556    +  misc_feature   bom (fragment): basis of mobility region from pBR322
   1661..1765    +  promoter       AmpR promoter: bla
   1766..2626    +  CDS            AmpR: β-lactamase; bla; confers resistance to ampicillin, carbenicillin, and related antibiotics
   2797..3385    +  rep_origin     ori: high-copy-number ColE1/pMB1/pBR322/pUC origin of replication
   3571..3622    -  misc_feature   bom (fragment): basis of mobility region from pBR322
   3629..3706    +  promoter       lacI promoter: lacI
   3707..4789    +  CDS            lacI: lac repressor; lacI; The lac repressor binds to the lac operator to inhibit transcription in E. coli. This inhibition can be relieved by adding lactose or isopropyl-β-D-thiogalactopyranoside (IPTG).
   4802..4823    +  protein_bind   CAP binding site: CAP binding activates transcription in the presence of cAMP. E. coli catabolite activator protein
   4838..4868    +  promoter       lac promoter: promoter for the E. coli lac operon
   4876..4892    +  protein_bind   lac operator: The lac repressor binds to the lac operator to inhibit transcription in E. coli. This inhibition can be relieved by adding lactose or isopropyl-β-D-thiogalactopyranoside (IPTG). lac repressor encoded by lacI
   4912..5085    +  CDS            lacZα: LacZα fragment of β-galactosidase; lacZ fragment
   5349..103     -  CDS            yciV (fragment) (across the origin): RNAAM_ECOLI - Also known as trpH From Escherichia coli (strain K12).
>Addgene plasmid #195403 | pGEX-6P-1-PDE-short-UBASH3A | addgene full sequence | sequence record 386313 | Addgene NGS Result
TATCGACTGCACGGTGCACCAATGCTTCTGGCGTCAGGCAGCCATCGGAAGCTGTGGTATGGCTGTGCAG
GTCGTAAATCACTGCATAATTCGTGTCGCTCAAGGCGCACTCCCGTTCTGGATAATGTTTTTTGCGCCGA
CATCATAACGGTTCTGGCAAATATTCTGAAATGAGCTGTTGACAATTAATCATCGGCTCGTATAATGTGT
GGAATTGTGAGCGGATAACAATTTCACACAGGAAACAGTATTCATGTCCCCTATACTAGGTTATTGGAAA
ATTAAGGGCCTTGTGCAACCCACTCGACTTCTTTTGGAATATCTTGAAGAAAAATATGAAGAGCATTTGT
ATGAGCGCGATGAAGGTGATAAATGGCGAAACAAAAAGTTTGAATTGGGTTTGGAGTTTCCCAATCTTCC
TTATTATATTGATGGTGATGTTAAATTAACACAGTCTATGGCCATCATACGTTATATAGCTGACAAGCAC
AACATGTTGGGTGGTTGTCCAAAAGAGCGTGCAGAGATTTCAATGCTTGAAGGAGCGGTTTTGGATATTA
GATACGGTGTTTCGAGAATTGCATATAGTAAAGACTTTGAAACTCTCAAAGTTGATTTTCTTAGCAAGCT
ACCTGAAATGCTGAAAATGTTCGAAGATCGTTTATGTCATAAAACATATTTAAATGGTGATCATGTAACC
CATCCTGACTTCATGTTGTATGACGCTCTTGATGTTGTTTTATACATGGACCCAATGTGCCTGGATGCGT
TCCCAAAATTAGTTTGTTTTAAAAAACGTATTGAAGCTATCCCACAAATTGATAAGTACTTGAAATCCAG
CAAGTATATAGCATGGCCTTTGCAGGGCTGGCAAGCCACGTTTGGTGGTGGCGACCATCCTCCAAAATCG
GATCTGGAAGTTCTGTTCCAGGGGCCCCTGGGATCCTATGCCCTTTTCCTCTGTCCAACGGGGCCCCTGC
TGGAAAAACTTCAAGAGTTCTGGAGAGAGAGCAAGCGCCAGTGTGCAAAGAACAGAGCTCATGAGGTCTT
CCCACACGTGACACTCTGTGACTTCTTCACGTGTGAAGACCAGAAGGTGGAATGCCTGTACGAGGCGCTG
AAGAGAGCTGGAGACAGGCTCCTGGGCTCCTTCCCCACGGCCGTGCCTCTGGCTCTCCACTCCTCCATCA
GCTACCTCGGCTTCTTCGTCAGTGGCAGCCCCGCAGACGTCATCCGGGAATTCGCCATGACCTTCGCCAC
GGAAGCATCTCTCTTAGCAGACTGCTCCGTGAAGCCTTGCACCAAACAGCTGCATCTGACCTTGGCCCAC
AAGTTCTACTGACTCGAGCGGCCGCATCGTGACTGACTGACGATCTGCCTCGCGCGTTTCGGTGATGACG
GTGAAAACCTCTGACACATGCAGCTCCCGGAGACGGTCACAGCTTGTCTGTAAGCGGATGCCGGGAGCAG
ACAAGCCCGTCAGGGCGCGTCAGCGGGTGTTGGCGGGTGTCGGGGCGCAGCCATGACCCAGTCACGTAGC
GATAGCGGAGTGTATAATTCTTGAAGACGAAAGGGCCTCGTGATACGCCTATTTTTATAGGTTAATGTCA
TGATAATAATGGTTTCTTAGACGTCAGGTGGCACTTTTCGGGGAAATGTGCGCGGAACCCCTATTTGTTT
ATTTTTCTAAATACATTCAAATATGTATCCGCTCATGAGACAATAACCCTGATAAATGCTTCAATAATAT
TGAAAAAGGAAGAGTATGAGTATTCAACATTTCCGTGTCGCCCTTATTCCCTTTTTTGCGGCATTTTGCC
TTCCTGTTTTTGCTCACCCAGAAACGCTGGTGAAAGTAAAAGATGCTGAAGATCAGTTGGGTGCACGAGT
GGGTTACATCGAACTGGATCTCAACAGCGGTAAGATCCTTGAGAGTTTTCGCCCCGAAGAACGTTTTCCA
ATGATGAGCACTTTTAAAGTTCTGCTATGTGGCGCGGTATTATCCCGTGTTGACGCCGGGCAAGAGCAAC
TCGGTCGCCGCATACACTATTCTCAGAATGACTTGGTTGAGTACTCACCAGTCACAGAAAAGCATCTTAC
GGATGGCATGACAGTAAGAGAATTATGCAGTGCTGCCATAACCATGAGTGATAACACTGCGGCCAACTTA
CTTCTGACAACGATCGGAGGACCGAAGGAGCTAACCGCTTTTTTGCACAACATGGGGGATCATGTAACTC
GCCTTGATCGTTGGGAACCGGAGCTGAATGAAGCCATACCAAACGACGAGCGTGACACCACGATGCCTGC
AGCAATGGCAACAACGTTGCGCAAACTATTAACTGGCGAACTACTTACTCTAGCTTCCCGGCAACAATTA
ATAGACTGGATGGAGGCGGATAAAGTTGCAGGACCACTTCTGCGCTCGGCCCTTCCGGCTGGCTGGTTTA
TTGCTGATAAATCTGGAGCCGGTGAGCGTGGGTCTCGCGGTATCATTGCAGCACTGGGGCCAGATGGTAA
GCCCTCCCGTATCGTAGTTATCTACACGACGGGGAGTCAGGCAACTATGGATGAACGAAATAGACAGATC
GCTGAGATAGGTGCCTCACTGATTAAGCATTGGTAACTGTCAGACCAAGTTTACTCATATATACTTTAGA
TTGATTTAAAACTTCATTTTTAATTTAAAAGGATCTAGGTGAAGATCCTTTTTGATAATCTCATGACCAA
AATCCCTTAACGTGAGTTTTCGTTCCACTGAGCGTCAGACCCCGTAGAAAAGATCAAAGGATCTTCTTGA
GATCCTTTTTTTCTGCGCGTAATCTGCTGCTTGCAAACAAAAAAACCACCGCTACCAGCGGTGGTTTGTT
TGCCGGATCAAGAGCTACCAACTCTTTTTCCGAAGGTAACTGGCTTCAGCAGAGCGCAGATACCAAATAC
TGTCCTTCTAGTGTAGCCGTAGTTAGGCCACCACTTCAAGAACTCTGTAGCACCGCCTACATACCTCGCT
CTGCTAATCCTGTTACCAGTGGCTGCTGCCAGTGGCGATAAGTCGTGTCTTACCGGGTTGGACTCAAGAC
GATAGTTACCGGATAAGGCGCAGCGGTCGGGCTGAACGGGGGGTTCGTGCACACAGCCCAGCTTGGAGCG
AACGACCTACACCGAACTGAGATACCTACAGCGTGAGCTATGAGAAAGCGCCACGCTTCCCGAAGGGAGA
AAGGCGGACAGGTATCCGGTAAGCGGCAGGGTCGGAACAGGAGAGCGCACGAGGGAGCTTCCAGGGGGAA
ACGCCTGGTATCTTTATAGTCCTGTCGGGTTTCGCCACCTCTGACTTGAGCGTCGATTTTTGTGATGCTC
GTCAGGGGGGCGGAGCCTATGGAAAAACGCCAGCAACGCGGCCTTTTTACGGTTCCTGGCCTTTTGCTGG
CCTTTTGCTCACATGTTCTTTCCTGCGTTATCCCCTGATTCTGTGGATAACCGTATTACCGCCTTTGAGT
GAGCTGATACCGCTCGCCGCAGCCGAACGACCGAGCGCAGCGAGTCAGTGAGCGAGGAAGCGGAAGAGCG
CCTGATGCGGTATTTTCTCCTTACGCATCTGTGCGGTATTTCACACCGCATAAATTCCGACACCATCGAA
TGGCGCAAAACCTTTCGCGGTATGGCATGATAGCGCCCGGAAGAGAGTCAATTCAGGGTGGTGAATGTGA
AACCAGTAACGTTATACGATGTCGCAGAGTATGCCGGTGTCTCTTATCAGACCGTTTCCCGCGTGGTGAA
CCAGGCCAGCCACGTTTCTGCGAAAACGCGGGAAAAAGTGGAAGCGGCGATGGCGGAGCTGAATTACATT
CCCAACCGCGTGGCACAACAACTGGCGGGCAAACAGTCGTTGCTGATTGGCGTTGCCACCTCCAGTCTGG
CCCTGCACGCGCCGTCGCAAATTGTCGCGGCGATTAAATCTCGCGCCGATCAACTGGGTGCCAGCGTGGT
GGTGTCGATGGTAGAACGAAGCGGCGTCGAAGCCTGTAAAGCGGCGGTGCACAATCTTCTCGCGCAACGC
GTCAGTGGGCTGATCATTAACTATCCGCTGGATGACCAGGATGCCATTGCTGTGGAAGCTGCCTGCACTA
ATGTTCCGGCGTTATTTCTTGATGTCTCTGACCAGACACCCATCAACAGTATTATTTTCTCCCATGAAGA
CGGTACGCGACTGGGCGTGGAGCATCTGGTCGCATTGGGTCACCAGCAAATCGCGCTGTTAGCGGGCCCA
TTAAGTTCTGTCTCGGCGCGTCTGCGTCTGGCTGGCTGGCATAAATATCTCACTCGCAATCAAATTCAGC
CGATAGCGGAACGGGAAGGCGACTGGAGTGCCATGTCCGGTTTTCAACAAACCATGCAAATGCTGAATGA
GGGCATCGTTCCCACTGCGATGCTGGTTGCCAACGATCAGATGGCGCTGGGCGCAATGCGCGCCATTACC
GAGTCCGGGCTGCGCGTTGGTGCGGATATCTCGGTAGTGGGATACGACGATACCGAAGACAGCTCATGTT
ATATCCCGCCGTTAACCACCATCAAACAGGATTTTCGCCTGCTGGGGCAAACCAGCGTGGACCGCTTGCT
GCAACTCTCTCAGGGCCAGGCGGTGAAGGGCAATCAGCTGTTGCCCGTCTCACTGGTGAAAAGAAAAACC
ACGCTAGCGCCCAATACGCAAACCGCCTCTCCCCGCGCGTTGGCCGATTCATTAATGCAGCTGGCACGAC
AGGTTTCCCGACTGGAAAGCGGGCAGTGAGCGCAACGCAATTAATGTAAGTTAGCTCACTCATTAGGCAC
CCCAGGCTTTACACTTTATGCTTCCGGCTCGTATGTTGTGTGGAATTGTGAGCGGATAACAATTTCACAC
AGGAAACAGCTATGACCATGATTACGGATTCACTGGCCGTCGTTTTACAACGTCGTGACTGGGAAAACCC
TGGCGTTACCCAACTTAATCGCCTTGCAGCACATCCCCCTTTCGCCAGCTGGCGTAATAGCGAAGAGGCC
CGCACCGATCGCCCTTCCCAACAGTTGCGCAGCCTGAATGGCGAATGGCGCTTTGCCTGGTTTCCGGCAC
CAGAAGCGGTGCCGGAAAGCTGGCTGGAGTGCGATCTTCCTGAGGCCGATACTGTCGTCGTCCCCTCAAA
CTGGCAGATGCACGGTTACGATGCGCCCATCTACACCAACGTGACCTATCCCATTACGGTCAATCCGCCG
TTTGTTCCCACGGAGAATCCGACGGGTTGTTACTCGCTCACATTTAATGTTGATGAAAGCTGGCTACAGG
AAGGCCAGACGCGAATTATTTTTGATGGCGTTGGAATTAGCT
